Addgene plasmid #202906: Salsa-BC65-P1F5
Purpose: Expression of barcoded reporter plasmid for PRESTO-Salsa; EGFP/BC65
Depositing lab: Noah Palm. Depositing organization: Yale University. Publication: Highly multiplexed bioactivity screening reveals human and microbiota metabolome-GPCRome interactions. Chen H, Rosen CE, Gonzalez-Hernandez JA, Song D, Potempa J, Ring AM, Palm NW. Cell. 2023 Jul 6;186(14):3095-3110.e19. doi: 10.1016/j.cell.2023.05.024. Epub 2023 Jun 14. PubMed 37321219.
Backbone
  Vector backbone: pCER206
  Vector type: Mammalian Expression
Growth in bacteria
  Bacterial resistance: Ampicillin, 100 μg/mL
  Growth temperature: 37°C
  Growth strain: DH5alpha
  Copy number: High Copy
Gene/Insert
  Gene/Insert name: EGFP/BC65
  Species: Synthetic
  Insert size (bp): 730
  Promoter: Tet Response Element (TRE)
  Cloning method: Restriction Enzyme; 5′ cloning site BsrGI (not destroyed); 3′ cloning site HindIII (not destroyed)
  Sequencing primers: 5′ Custom primer (GAAGCGCGATCACATGG)
Terms and licenses: Academic/Nonprofit Terms; Industry Terms: Not Available to Industry
How to cite: Salsa-BC65-P1F5 was a gift from Noah Palm (Addgene plasmid # 202906 ; http://n2t.net/addgene:202906 ; RRID:Addgene_202906)
