[The description below was written by a language model from this plasmid's Addgene catalogue record and pLannotate feature annotations shown in this document.]
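Description:
Salsa-BC65-P1F5 is a 5.1 kb mammalian expression plasmid built on the pCER206 backbone. It is one member of a set of barcoded reporter plasmids for PRESTO-Salsa, a highly multiplexed screening platform for GPCR bioactivity. It is propagated in E. coli as a high-copy plasmid through a ColE1/pUC-type origin and selected with ampicillin via the β-lactamase gene and its native promoter. No mammalian selection marker is annotated.

The payload is a synthetic insert of about 730 bp, EGFP/BC65, placed under a Tet response element promoter. The feature table shows the central tetO repeat region flanked by minimal promoter elements facing in opposite directions, which suggests a bidirectional Tet-responsive arrangement. On the forward strand, a TRE3G-type promoter fragment precedes the mammalian codon-optimized EGFP coding sequence. The BsrGI and HindIII cloning sites are consistent with the barcode (BC65) lying just downstream of EGFP, although the barcode itself is not annotated. An SV40 polyadenylation signal lies after this region but is annotated on the reverse strand. On the opposite side, a minimal CMV promoter points toward a cloning-site remnant, a rabbit β-globin intron and a β-globin poly(A) signal, with no coding sequence of interest annotated there. Short lacI, SV40 large T antigen and aminoglycoside phosphotransferase fragments appear to be backbone remnants.

In use, transcription from the TRE depends on a tetracycline-controlled transactivator, which this plasmid does not encode. The record does not detail the assay, but the design implies that receptor activation drives expression of an EGFP transcript carrying a unique barcode. Barcode abundance could then be read out in pooled format, which would allow many receptors to be tested at once.
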