Features (pLannotate 1.2.2; 17 found; start..end, strand, type, name):
      2..55      +  CDS            lacI (fragment): lac repressor; lacI; The lac repressor binds to the lac operator to inhibit transcription in E. coli. This inhibition can be relieved by adding lactose or isopropyl-β-D-thiogalactopyranoside (IPTG).
    388..443     -  polyA_signal   β-globin poly(A) signal: rabbit β-globin polyadenylation signal (Gil and Proudfoot, 1987)
    518..640     -  CDS            HBB: HBB_COLGU - Experimental evidence at transcript level: Swiss-Prot protein existence level 2. Involved in oxygen transport from the lung to the various peripheral tissues. From Colobus guereza (Mantled guereza) (Eastern black-and-white colobus monkey).
    644..1216    -  intron         β-globin intron: intron from rabbit β-globin gene
   1312..1343    -  misc_feature   MCS (fragment): pUC18/19 multiple cloning site
   1437..1475    -  promoter       minimal CMV promoter: human cytomegalovirus (CMV) immediate early promoter
   1493..1708    -  protein_bind   tetracycline response element (fragment): contains seven copies of the tetracycline operator tetO tetracycline repressor TetR
   1708..1753    +  promoter       TRE3GV promoter (fragment): 3rd-generation Tet-responsive promoter that can be activated by binding of Tet-On® 3G, optimized for retroviral and lentiviral vectors
   1829..1856    +  misc_feature   MCS (fragment): pBluescript multiple cloning site
   1861..2580    +  CDS            EGFP: the original enhanced GFP (Yang et al., 1996) mammalian codon-optimized
   2591..2613    +  misc_feature   MCS (fragment): pBluescript multiple cloning site
   2627..2761    -  polyA_signal   SV40 poly(A) signal: SV40 polyadenylation signal
   2784..2867    -  CDS            large T antigen (fragment): large T antigen from SV40 (simian virus 40)
   2861..3091    -  CDS            str (fragment): STR_KLEPN - Protein inferred from homology: Swiss-Prot protein existence level 3. The aminoglycoside phosphotransferases achieve inactivation of their antibiotic substrates by phosphorylation. From Klebsiella pneumoniae.
   3210..3314    +  promoter       AmpR promoter: bla
   3315..4175    +  CDS            AmpR: β-lactamase; bla; confers resistance to ampicillin, carbenicillin, and related antibiotics
   4346..4934    +  rep_origin     ori: high-copy-number ColE1/pMB1/pBR322/pUC origin of replication
>Addgene plasmid #202906 | Salsa-BC65-P1F5 | addgene full sequence | sequence record 413448 | Addgene NGS Result
AGCGCCCAATACGCAAACCGCCTCTCCCCGCGCGTTGGCCGATTCATTAATGCAGTCGAGGGATCTCCAT
AAGAGAAGAGGGACAGCTATGACTGGGAGTAGTCAGGAGAGGAGGAAAAATCTGGCTAGTAAAACATGTA
AGGAAAATTTTAGGGATGTTAAAGAAAAAAATAACACAAAACAAAATATAAAAAAAATCTAACCTCAAGT
CAAGGCTTTTCTATGGAATAAGGAATGGACAGCAGGGGGCTGTTTCATATACTGATGACCTCTTTATAGC
CAACCTTTGTTCATGGCAGCCAGCATATGGGCATATGTTGCCAAACTCTAAACCAAATACTCATTCTGAT
GTTTTAAATGATTTGCCCTCCCATATGTCCTTCCGAGTGAGAGACACAAAAAATTCCAACACACTATTGC
AATGAAAATAAATTTCCTTTATTAGCCAGAAGTCAGATGCTCAAGGGGCTTCATGATGTCCCCATAATTT
TTGGCAGAGGGAAAAAGATCGATCTCAGTGGTATTTGTGAGCCAGGGCATTGGCCACACCAGCCACCACC
TTCTGATAGGCAGCCTGCACCTGAGGAGTGAATTCTTTGCCAAAATGATGAGACAGCACAACAACCAGCA
CGTTGCCCAGGAGCTGTAGGAAAGAGAAGAAGGCATGAACATGGTTAGCAGAGGGGCCCGGTTTGGACTC
AGAGTATTTTATCCTCATCTCAAACAGTGTATATCATTGTAACCATAAAGAGAAAGGCAGGATGATGACC
AGGGTGTAGTTGTTTCTACCAATAAGAATATTTCCACGCCAGCCAGAATTTATATGCAGAAATATTCTAC
CTTATCATTTAATTATAACAATTGTTCTCTAAAACTGTGCTGAAGTACAATATAATATACCCTGATTGCC
TTGAAAAAAAAGTGATTAGAGAAAGTACTTACAATCTGACAAATAAACAAAAGTGAATTTAAAAATTCGT
TACAAATGCAAGCTAAAGTTTAACGAAAAAGTTACAGAAAATGAAAAGAAAATAAGAGGAGACAATGGTT
GTCAACAGAGTAGAAAGTGAAAGAAACAAAATTATCATGAGGGTCCATGGTGATACAAGGGACATCTTCC
CATTCTAAACAACACCCTGAAAACTTTGCCCCCTCCATATAACATGAATTTTACAATAGCGAAAAAGAAA
GAACAATCAAGGGTCCCCAAACTCACCCTGAAGTTCTCAGCTCTAGAGATATCGTCGAGGCCGCGCTAGC
GTTTAAACTGTCGACCTTAATTAAGAGATCTGCTCGAGGCGCGTCAGCTGACTAGAGGATCCCCGGGTAC
CGAGCTCGAATTCGGGGCCGCGGAGGCTGGATCGGTCCCGGTGTCTTCTATGGAGGTCAAAACAGCGTGG
ATGGCGTCTCCAGGCGATCTGACGGTTCACTAAACGAGCTCTGCTTATATAGGCCTCCCACCGTACACGC
CTACCTCGACCCGGGTACCGAGCTCGACTTTCACTTTTCTCTATCACTGATAGGGAGTGGTAAACTCGAC
TTTCACTTTTCTCTATCACTGATAGGGAGTGGTAAACTCGACTTTCACTTTTCTCTATCACTGATAGGGA
GTGGTAAACTCGACTTTCACTTTTCTCTATCACTGATAGGGAGTGGTAAACTCGACTTTCACTTTTCTCT
ATCACTGATAGGGAGTGGTAAACTCGACCTATATAAGCAGAGCTCGTTTAGTGAACCGTCAGATCGCCTG
GAGACGCCATCCACGCTGTTTTGACCTCCATAGAAGACACCGGGACCGATCCAGCCTCCGCGGCCCCGAA
TTCCTGCAGCGGCCGCTCTAGAACTAGTGGATCCCCGCGGATGGTGAGCAAGGGCGAGGAGCTGTTCACC
GGGGTGGTGCCCATCCTGGTCGAGCTGGACGGCGACGTAAACGGCCACAAGTTCAGCGTGTCCGGCGAGG
GCGAGGGCGATGCCACCTACGGCAAGCTGACCCTGAAGTTCATCTGCACCACCGGCAAGCTGCCCGTGCC
CTGGCCCACCCTCGTGACCACCCTGACCTACGGCGTGCAGTGCTTCAGCCGCTACCCCGACCACATGAAG
CAGCACGACTTCTTCAAGTCCGCCATGCCCGAAGGCTACGTCCAGGAGCGCACCATCTTCTTCAAGGACG
ACGGCAACTACAAGACCCGCGCCGAGGTGAAGTTCGAGGGCGACACCCTGGTGAACCGCATCGAGCTGAA
GGGCATCGACTTCAAGGAGGACGGCAACATCCTGGGGCACAAGCTGGAGTACAACTACAACAGCCACAAC
GTCTATATCATGGCCGACAAGCAGAAGAACGGCATCAAGGTGAACTTCAAGATCCGCCACAACATCGAGG
ACGGCAGCGTGCAGCTCGCCGACCACTACCAGCAGAACACCCCCATCGGCGACGGCCCCGTGCTGCTGCC
CGACAACCACTACCTGAGCACCCAGTCCGCCCTGAGCAAAGACCCCAACGAGAAGCGCGATCACATGGTC
CTGCTGGAGTTCGTGACCGCCGCCGGGATCACTCTCGGCATGGACGAGCTGTACAAGTAAAGGTTTTACT
GAATTCGATATCAAGCTTGTCGACCTAGTTCTAGAGGATCCAGACATGATAAGATACATTGATGAGTTTG
GACAAACCACAACTAGAATGCAGTGAAAAAAATGCTTTATTTGTGAAATTTGTGATGCTATTGCTTTATT
TGTAACCATTATAAGCTGCAATAAACAAGTTAACAACAACAATTGCATTCATTTTATGTTTCAGGTTCAG
GGGGAGGTGTGGGAGGTTTTTTAAAGCAAGTAAAACCTCTACAAATGTGGTATGGCTGATTATGATCCTG
CAAGCCTCGTCGTCCTGGCCGGACCACGCTATCTGTGCAAGGTCCCCGGCCCCGGACGCGCGCTCCATGA
GCAGAGCGCCCGCCGCCGAGGCGAAGACTCGGGCGGCGCCCTGCCCGTCCCACCAGGTCAACAGGCGGTA
ACCGGCCTCTTCATCGGGAATGCGCGCGACCTTCAGCATCGCCGGCATGTCCCCCTGGCGGACGGGAAGT
ATCCAGCTCGACCAAGCTGGCCGCGTCGAGTGAAGACGAAAGGGCCTCGTGATACGCCTATTTTTATAGG
TTAATGTCATGATAATAATGGTTTCTTAGACGTCAGGTGGCACTTTTCGGGGAAATGTGCGCGGAACCCC
TATTTGTTTATTTTTCTAAATACATTCAAATATGTATCCGCTCATGAGACAATAACCCTGATAAATGCTT
CAATAATATTGAAAAAGGAAGAGTATGAGTATTCAACATTTCCGTGTCGCCCTTATTCCCTTTTTTGCGG
CATTTTGCCTTCCTGTTTTTGCTCACCCAGAAACGCTGGTGAAAGTAAAAGATGCTGAAGATCAGTTGGG
TGCACGAGTGGGTTACATCGAACTGGATCTCAACAGCGGTAAGATCCTTGAGAGTTTTCGCCCCGAAGAA
CGTTTTCCAATGATGAGCACTTTTAAAGTTCTGCTATGTGGCGCGGTATTATCCCGTGTTGACGCCGGGC
AAGAGCAACTCGGTCGCCGCATACACTATTCTCAGAATGACTTGGTTGAGTACTCACCAGTCACAGAAAA
GCATCTTACGGATGGCATGACAGTAAGAGAATTATGCAGTGCTGCCATAACCATGAGTGATAACACTGCG
GCCAACTTACTTCTGACAACGATCGGAGGACCGAAGGAGCTAACCGCTTTTTTGCACAACATGGGGGATC
ATGTAACTCGCCTTGATCGTTGGGAACCGGAGCTGAATGAAGCCATACCAAACGACGAGCGTGACACCAC
GATGCCTGTAGCAATGGCAACAACGTTGCGCAAACTATTAACTGGCGAACTACTTACTCTAGCTTCCCGG
CAACAATTAATAGACTGGATGGAGGCGGATAAAGTTGCAGGACCACTTCTGCGCTCGGCCCTTCCGGCTG
GCTGGTTTATTGCTGATAAATCTGGAGCCGGTGAGCGTGGGTCTCGCGGTATCATTGCAGCACTGGGGCC
AGATGGTAAGCCCTCCCGTATCGTAGTTATCTACACGACGGGGAGTCAGGCAACTATGGATGAACGAAAT
AGACAGATCGCTGAGATAGGTGCCTCACTGATTAAGCATTGGTAACTGTCAGACCAAGTTTACTCATATA
TACTTTAGATTGATTTAAAACTTCATTTTTAATTTAAAAGGATCTAGGTGAAGATCCTTTTTGATAATCT
CATGACCAAAATCCCTTAACGTGAGTTTTCGTTCCACTGAGCGTCAGACCCCGTAGAAAAGATCAAAGGA
TCTTCTTGAGATCCTTTTTTTCTGCGCGTAATCTGCTGCTTGCAAACAAAAAAACCACCGCTACCAGCGG
TGGTTTGTTTGCCGGATCAAGAGCTACCAACTCTTTTTCCGAAGGTAACTGGCTTCAGCAGAGCGCAGAT
ACCAAATACTGTTCTTCTAGTGTAGCCGTAGTTAGGCCACCACTTCAAGAACTCTGTAGCACCGCCTACA
TACCTCGCTCTGCTAATCCTGTTACCAGTGGCTGCTGCCAGTGGCGATAAGTCGTGTCTTACCGGGTTGG
ACTCAAGACGATAGTTACCGGATAAGGCGCAGCGGTCGGGCTGAACGGGGGGTTCGTGCACACAGCCCAG
CTTGGAGCGAACGACCTACACCGAACTGAGATACCTACAGCGTGAGCTATGAGAAAGCGCCACGCTTCCC
GAAGGGAGAAAGGCGGACAGGTATCCGGTAAGCGGCAGGGTCGGAACAGGAGAGCGCACGAGGGAGCTTC
CAGGGGGAAACGCCTGGTATCTTTATAGTCCTGTCGGGTTTCGCCACCTCTGACTTGAGCGTCGATTTTT
GTGATGCTCGTCAGGGGGGCGGAGCCTATGGAAAAACGCCAGCAACGCGGCCTTTTTACGGTTCCTGGCC
TTTTGCTGGCCTTTTGCTCACATGTTCTTTCCTGCGTTATCCCCTGATTCTGTGGATAACCGTATTACCG
CCTTTGAGTGAGCTGATACCGCTCGCCGCAGCCGAACGACCGAGCGCAGCGAGTCAGTGAGCGAGGAAGC
GGAAG
