>Addgene plasmid #202906 | Salsa-BC65-P1F5 | depositor partial sequence | sequence record 393779 | BC65
AGGTTTTACT
